>Addgene plasmid #168910 | pEntry_HCoV-HKU1-nsp13 | addgene full sequence | sequence record 479298 | Addgene NGS Result
ACACCGAACTGAGATACCTACAGCGTGAGCTATGAGAAAGCGCCACGCTTCCCGAAGGGAGAAAGGCGGA
CAGGTATCCGGTAAGCGGCAGGGTCGGAACAGGAGAGCGCACGAGGGAGCTTCCAGGGGGAAACGCCTGG
TATCTTTATAGTCCTGTCGGGTTTCGCCACCTCTGACTTGAGCGTCGATTTTTGTGATGCTCGTCAGGGG
GGCGGAGCCTATGGAAAAACGCCAGCAACGCGGCCTTTTTACGGTTCCTGGCCTTTTGCTGGCCTTTTGC
TCACATGTTCTTTCCTGCGTTATCCCCTGATTCTGTGGATAACCGTATTACCGCCTTTGAGTGAGCTGAT
ACCGCTCGCCGCAGCCGAACGACCGAGCGCAGCGAGTCAGTGAGCGAGGAAGCGGAAGAGCGCCCAATAC
GCAAACCGCCTCTCCCCGCGCGTTGGCCGATTCATTAATGCAGCTGGCACGACAGGTTTCCCGACTGGAA
AGCGGGCAGTGAGCGCAACGCAATTAATACGCGTACCGCTAGCCAGGAAGAGTTTGTAGAAACGCAAAAA
GGCCATCCGTCAGGATGGCCTTCTGCTTAGTTTGATGCCTGGCAGTTTATGGCGGGCGTCCTGCCCGCCA
CCCTCCGGGCCGTTGCTTCACAACGTTCAAATCCGCTCCCGGCGGATTTGTCCTACTCAGGAGAGCGTTC
ACCGACAAACAACAGATAAAACGAAAGGCCCAGTCTTCCGACTGAGCCTTTCGTTTTATTTGATGCCTGG
CAGTTCCCTACTCTCGCGTTAACGCTAGCATGGATGTTTTCCCAGTCACGACGTTGTAAAACGACGGCCA
GTCTTAAGCTCGGGCCCCAAATAATGATTTTATTTTGACTGATAGTGACCTGTTCGTTGCAACAAATTGA
TGAGCAATGCTTTTTTATAATGCCAACTTTGTACAAAAAAGCAGAAGGGCCGTCAAGGCCAGGATCCATG
GGATCCAGTGTAGGTGCATGCGTTGTTTGTTCATCACAAACTTCTTTGCGTTGTGGCAGTTGTATACGTA
AGCCTTTGTTATGTTGTAAATGTTGTTATGACCATGTTATGGCAACTAATCATAAATATGTTTTGAGTGT
CTCACCTTACGTTTGTAATGCACCTAACTGTGATGTGAGTGATGTCACCAAATTATATTTGGGCGGTATG
TCTTACTATTGTGAAAACCATAAACCCCATTATTCATTTAAGTTAGTTATGAATGGTATGGTCTTTGGTT
TGTATAAACAATCTTGCACGGGTTCACCTTATATAGATGATTTTAATAAGATAGCTAGTTGTAAATGGAC
AGAAGTTGATGATTATGTTCTGGCAAATGAGTGTATTGAACGTTTAAAGTTATTTGCTGCAGAAACTCAA
AAGGCAACTGAAGAGGCTTTTAAACAAAGCTATGCTTCTGCTACCATTCAAGAGATTGTTAGTGATAGAG
AAGTTATTTTGTGTTGGGAGACAGGTAAAGTTAAACCACCACTTAATAAAAATTATGTTTTCACAGGCTA
CCATTTTACTAGTACTGGTAAGACAGTTTTAGGTGAGTATGTTTTTGATAAAAGTGAATTAACTAACGGT
GTGTATTACCGCGCTACAACTACTTATAAACTTTCTATAGGTGATGTTTTTGTTTTAACATCACATTCTG
TAGCTAGTTTAAGTGCACCTACACTTGTCCCACAAGAGAACTATGCTAGTATAAGATTTTCTAGTGTTTA
TAGTGTTCCATTGGTGTTTCAAAATAATGTTGCTAATTATCAGCACATTGGAATGAAACGTTATTGCACT
GTTCAAGGTCCCCCTGGTACGGGAAAGTCTCATCTTGCTATAGGTCTAGCTGTTTATTACTACACAGCAC
GTGTAGTTTATACTGCTGCTAGTCATGCTGCTGTAGATGCATTGTGTGAAAAAGCTTATAAGTTTTTAAA
TATTAACGATTGTACACGTATTATTCCTGCTAAAGTTCGTGTAGATTGTTATGATAAGTTTAAAATTAAT
GATACCACTTGTAAGTATGTTTTTACCACAATAAATGCATTACCAGAGTTGGTTACAGATATTGTTGTTG
TTGATGAAGTTAGTATGCTTACTAATTATGAATTGTCTGTTATAAATGCTCGTATTAAAGCTAAACATTA
TGTATATATTGGAGATCCTGCTCAATTACCTGCACCACGTGTGCTGTTGAGCAAGGGTTCTTTAGAACCT
AGGCACTTCAATTCTATTACTAAAATAATGTGTTGTTTAGGTCCTGATATCTTTTTGGGAAATTGTTATA
GGTGTCCTAAAGAAATTGTAGAAACTGTTTCAGCATTGGTTTATGATAATAAACTCAAGGCTAAAAATGA
TAATAGTTCATTATGTTTTAAAGTATATTTTAAGGGACAGACAACACATGAGAGTTCAAGTGCTGTAAAT
ATTCAACAGATATATCTAATTAGTAAATTTTTAAAAGCTAATCCAGTTTGGAATAGTGCTGTTTTTATTA
GTCCTTATAATAGTCAGAATTATGTTGCTAAGCGTGTTTTAGGTGTTCAAACACAAACTGTAGATTCTGC
TCAAGGTTCGGAATATGATTATGTTATATATTCACAAACAGCAGAAACAGCCCATTCTGTTAATGTTAAT
CGATTTAATGTTGCCATAACTAGAGCCAAGAAGGGCATTTTTTGTGTTATGAGTAATATGCAATTATTTG
AATCTCTTAATTTTATTACTCTACCTTTAGATAAAATTCAAAATCAAACTTTACCTCGTTTGCATCTTAA
TTAAGACGCGATCGCGGCCTCATGGGCCCAGCTTTCTTGTACAAAGTTGGCATTATAAAAAATAATTGCT
CATCAATTTGTTGCAACGAACAGGTCACTATCAGTCAAAATAAAATCATTATTTGCCATCCAGCTGATAT
CCCCTATAGTGAGTCGTATTACATGGTCATAGCTGTTTCCTGGCAGCTCTGGCCCGTGTCTCAAAATCTC
TGATGTTACATTGCACAAGATAAAAATATATCATCATGCCTCCTCTAGACCAGCCAGGACAGAAATGCCT
CGACTTCGCTGCTACCCAAGGTTGCCGGGTGACGCACACCGTGGAAACGGATGAAGGCACGAACCCAGTG
GACATAAGCCTGTTCGGTTCGTAAGCTGTAATGCAAGTAGCGTATGCGCTCACGCAACTGGTCCAGAACC
TTGACCGAACGCAGCGGTGGTAACGGCGCAGTGGCGGTTTTCATGGCTTGTTATGACTGTTTTTTTGGGG
TACAGTCTATGCCTCGGGCATCCAAGCAGCAAGCGCGTTACGCCGTGGGTCGATGTTTGATGTTATGGAG
CAGCAACGATGTTACGCAGCAGGGCAGTCGCCCTAAAACAAAGTTAAACATTATGAGGGAAGCGGTGATC
GCCGAAGTATCGACTCAACTATCAGAGGTAGTTGGCGTCATCGAGCGCCATCTCGAACCGACGTTGCTGG
CCGTACATTTGTACGGCTCCGCAGTGGATGGCGGCCTGAAGCCACACAGTGATATTGATTTGCTGGTTAC
GGTGACCGTAAGGCTTGATGAAACAACGCGGCGAGCTTTGATCAACGACCTTTTGGAAACTTCGGCTTCC
CCTGGAGAGAGCGAGATTCTCCGCGCTGTAGAAGTCACCATTGTTGTGCACGACGACATCATTCCGTGGC
GTTATCCAGCTAAGCGCGAACTGCAATTTGGAGAATGGCAGCGCAATGACATTCTTGCAGGTATCTTCGA
GCCAGCCACGATCGACATTGATCTGGCTATCTTGCTGACAAAAGCAAGAGAACATAGCGTTGCCTTGGTA
GGTCCAGCGGCGGAGGAACTCTTTGATCCGGTTCCTGAACAGGATCTATTTGAGGCGCTAAATGAAACCT
TAACGCTATGGAACTCGCCGCCCGACTGGGCTGGCGATGAGCGAAATGTAGTGCTTACGTTGTCCCGCAT
TTGGTACAGCGCAGTAACCGGCAAAATCGCGCCGAAGGATGTCGCTGCCGACTGGGCAATGGAGCGCCTG
CCGGCCCAGTATCAGCCCGTCATACTTGAAGCTAGACAGGCTTATCTTGGACAAGAAGAAGATCGCTTGG
CCTCGCGCGCAGATCAGTTGGAAGAATTTGTCCACTACGTGAAAGGCGAGATCACCAAGGTAGTCGGCAA
ATAACCCTCGAGCCACCCATGACCAAAATCCCTTAACGTGAGTTACGCGTCGTTCCACTGAGCGTCAGAC
CCCGTAGAAAAGATCAAAGGATCTTCTTGAGATCCTTTTTTTCTGCGCGTAATCTGCTGCTTGCAAACAA
AAAAACCACCGCTACCAGCGGTGGTTTGTTTGCCGGATCAAGAGCTACCAACTCTTTTTCCGAAGGTAAC
TGGCTTCAGCAGAGCGCAGATACCAAATACTGTTCTTCTAGTGTAGCCGTAGTTAGGCCACCACTTCAAG
AACTCTGTAGCACCGCCTACATACCTCGCTCTGCTAATCCTGTTACCAGTGGCTGCTGCCAGTGGCGATA
AGTCGTGTCTTACCGGGTTGGACTCAAGACGATAGTTACCGGATAAGGCGCAGCGGTCGGGCTGAACGGG
GGGTTCGTGCACACAGCCCAGCTTGGAGCGAACGACCT
Features (pLannotate 1.2.2; 12 found; start..end, strand, type, name):
    410..502     +  CDS            lacI (fragment): lac repressor; lacI; The lac repressor binds to the lac operator to inhibit transcription in E. coli. This inhibition can be relieved by adding lactose or isopropyl-β-D-thiogalactopyranoside (IPTG).
    557..584     -  terminator     rrnB T2 terminator: transcription terminator T2 from the E. coli rrnB gene
    716..759     +  terminator     rrnB T1 terminator: Escherichia coli rrnB; transcription terminator T1 from the E. coli rrnB gene
    806..842     -  CDS            lacZα (fragment): LacZα fragment of β-galactosidase; lacZ fragment
    849..2795    +  CDS            rep (fragment): R1AB_CVMA5 - Experimental evidence at protein level: Swiss-Prot protein existence level 1. [2'-O-methyltransferase]: Methyltransferase that mediates mRNA cap 2'-O-ribose methylation to the 5'-cap structure of viral mRNAs. N7-methyl guanosine cap is a prerequisite for binding of nsp16. Therefore plays an essential role in viral mRNAs cap methylation which is essential to evade immune system. From Murine coronavirus (strain A59) (MHV-A59) (Murine hepatitis virus).
    858..954     +  protein_bind   attL1: mutant version of attL; recombination site for the Gateway® LR reaction LR Clonase™
   2827..2925    -  protein_bind   attL2: mutant version of attL; recombination site for the Gateway® LR reaction LR Clonase™
   2943..2961    -  promoter       T7 promoter: promoter for bacteriophage T7 RNA polymerase
   3151..3174    +  promoter       Pc promoter (fragment): intI1 (promoter lies within the coding sequence); class 1 integron promoter
   3350..3406    +  CDS            GmR (fragment): gentamycin acetyltransferase; aacC1; confers resistance to gentamycin
   3413..4204    +  CDS            SmR: aminoglycoside adenylyltransferase (Murphy, 1985); aadA; confers resistance to spectinomycin and streptomycin
   4297..227     +  rep_origin     ori (across the origin): high-copy-number ColE1/pMB1/pBR322/pUC origin of replication
