>Addgene plasmid #168910 | pEntry_HCoV-HKU1-nsp13 | analyzer sequence | sequence record 327383
CTACCAGCGGTGGTTTGTTTGCCGGATCAAGAGCTACCAACTCTTTTTCCGAAGGTAACTGGCTTCAGCA
GAGCGCAGATACCAAATACTGTCCTTCTAGTGTAGCCGTAGTTAGGCCACCACTTCAAGAACTCTGTAGC
ACCGCCTACATACCTCGCTCTGCTAATCCTGTTACCAGTGGCTGCTGCCAGTGGCGATAAGTCGTGTCTT
ACCGGGTTGGACTCAAGACGATAGTTACCGGATAAGGCGCAGCGGTCGGGCTGAACGGGGGGTTCGTGCA
CACAGCCCAGCTTGGAGCGAACGACCTACACCGAACTGAGATACCTACAGCGTGAGCATTGAGAAAGCGC
CACGCTTCCCGAAGGGAGAAAGGCGGACAGGTATCCGGTAAGCGGCAGGGTCGGAACAGGAGAGCGCACG
AGGGAGCTTCCAGGGGGAAACGCCTGGTATCTTTATAGTCCTGTCGGGTTTCGCCACCTCTGACTTGAGC
GTCGATTTTTGTGATGCTCGTCAGGGGGGCGGAGCCTATGGAAAAACGCCAGCAACGCGGCCTTTTTACG
GTTCCTGGCCTTTTGCTGGCCTTTTGCTCACATGTTCTTTCCTGCGTTATCCCCTGATTCTGTGGATAAC
CGTATTACCGCCTTTGAGTGAGCTGATACCGCTCGCCGCAGCCGAACGACCGAGCGCAGCGAGTCAGTGA
GCGAGGAAGCGGAAGAGCGCCCAATACGCAAACCGCCTCTCCCCGCGCGTTGGCCGATTCATTAATGCAG
CTGGCACGACAGGTTTCCCGACTGGAAAGCGGGCAGTGAGCGCAACGCAATTAATACGCGTACCGCTAGC
CAGGAAGAGTTTGTAGAAACGCAAAAAGGCCATCCGTCAGGATGGCCTTCTGCTTAGTTTGATGCCTGGC
AGTTTATGGCGGGCGTCCTGCCCGCCACCCTCCGGGCCGTTGCTTCACAACGTTCAAATCCGCTCCCGGC
GGATTTGTCCTACTCAGGAGAGCGTTCACCGACAAACAACAGATAAAACGAAAGGCCCAGTCTTCCGACT
GAGCCTTTCGTTTTATTTGATGCCTGGCAGTTCCCTACTCTCGCGTTAACGCTAGCATGGATGTTTTCCC
AGTCACGACGTTGTAAAACGACGGCCAGTCTTAAGCTCGGGCCCCAAATAATGATTTTATTTTGACTGAT
AGTGACCTGTTCGTTGCAACAAATTGATGAGCAATGCTTTTTTATAATGCCAACTTTGTACAAAAAAGCA
GAAGGGCCGTCAAGGCCAGGATCCATGGGATCCAGTGTAGGTGCATGCGTTGTTTGTTCATCACAAACTT
CTTTGCGTTGTGGCAGTTGTATACGTAAGCCTTTGTTATGTTGTAAATGTTGTTATGACCATGTTATGGC
AACTAATCATAAATATGTTTTGAGTGTCTCACCTTACGTTTGTAATGCACCTAACTGTGATGTGAGTGAT
GTCACCAAATTATATTTGGGCGGTATGTCTTACTATTGTGAAAACCATAAACCCCATTATTCATTTAAGT
TAGTTATGAATGGTATGGTCTTTGGTTTGTATAAACAATCTTGCACGGGTTCACCTTATATAGATGATTT
TAATAAGATAGCTAGTTGTAAATGGACAGAAGTTGATGATTATGTTCTGGCAAATGAGTGTATTGAACGT
TTAAAGTTATTTGCTGCAGAAACTCAAAAGGCAACTGAAGAGGCTTTTAAACAAAGCTATGCTTCTGCTA
CCATTCAAGAGATTGTTAGTGATAGAGAAGTTATTTTGTGTTGGGAGACAGGTAAAGTTAAACCACCACT
TAATAAAAATTATGTTTTCACAGGCTACCATTTTACTAGTACTGGTAAGACAGTTTTAGGTGAGTATGTT
TTTGATAAAAGTGAATTAACTAACGGTGTGTATTACCGCGCTACAACTACTTATAAACTTTCTATAGGTG
ATGTTTTTGTTTTAACATCACATTCTGTAGCTAGTTTAAGTGCACCTACACTTGTCCCACAAGAGAACTA
TGCTAGTATAAGATTTTCTAGTGTTTATAGTGTTCCATTGGTGTTTCAAAATAATGTTGCTAATTATCAG
CACATTGGAATGAAACGTTATTGCACTGTTCAAGGTCCCCCTGGTACGGGAAAGTCTCATCTTGCTATAG
GTCTAGCTGTTTATTACTACACAGCACGTGTAGTTTATACTGCTGCTAGTCATGCTGCTGTAGATGCATT
GTGTGAAAAAGCTTATAAGTTTTTAAATATTAACGATTGTACACGTATTATTCCTGCTAAAGTTCGTGTA
GATTGTTATGATAAGTTTAAAATTAATGATACCACTTGTAAGTATGTTTTTACCACAATAAATGCATTAC
CAGAGTTGGTTACAGATATTGTTGTTGTTGATGAAGTTAGTATGCTTACTAATTATGAATTGTCTGTTAT
AAATGCTCGTATTAAAGCTAAACATTATGTATATATTGGAGATCCTGCTCAATTACCTGCACCACGTGTG
CTGTTGAGCAAGGGTTCTTTAGAACCTAGGCACTTCAATTCTATTACTAAAATAATGTGTTGTTTAGGTC
CTGATATCTTTTTGGGAAATTGTTATAGGTGTCCTAAAGAAATTGTAGAAACTGTTTCAGCATTGGTTTA
TGATAATAAACTCAAGGCTAAAAATGATAATAGTTCATTATGTTTTAAAGTATATTTTAAGGGACAGACA
ACACATGAGAGTTCAAGTGCTGTAAATATTCAACAGATATATCTAATTAGTAAATTTTTAAAAGCTAATC
CAGTTTGGAATAGTGCTGTTTTTATTAGTCCTTATAATAGTCAGAATTATGTTGCTAAGCGTGTTTTAGG
TGTTCAAACACAAACTGTAGATTCTGCTCAAGGTTCGGAATATGATTATGTTATATATTCACAAACAGCA
GAAACAGCCCATTCTGTTAATGTTAATCGATTTAATGTTGCCATAACTAGAGCCAAGAAGGGCATTTTTT
GTGTTATGAGTAATATGCAATTATTTGAATCTCTTAATTTTATTACTCTACCTTTAGATAAAATTCAAAA
TCAAACTTTACCTCGTTTGCATCTTAATTAAGACGCGATCGCGGCCTCATGGGCCCAGCTTTCTTGTACA
AAGTTGGCATTATAAAAAATAATTGCTCATCAATTTGTTGCAACGAACAGGTCACTATCAGTCAAAATAA
AATCATTATTTGCCATCCAGCTGATATCCCCTATAGTGAGTCGTATTACATGGTCATAGCTGTTTCCTGG
CAGCTCTGGCCCGTGTCTCAAAATCTCTGATGTTACATTGCACAAGATAAAAATATATCATCATGCCTCC
TCTAGACCAGCCAGGACAGAAATGCCTCGACTTCGCTGCTGCCCAAGGTTGCCGGGTGACGCACACCGTG
GAAACGGATGAAGGCACGAACCCAGTGGACATAAGCCTGTTCGGTTCGTAAGCTGTAATGCAAGTAGCGT
ATGCGCTCACGCAACTGGTCCAGAACCTTGACCGAACGCAGCGGTGGTAACGGCGCAGTGGCGGTTTTCA
TGGCTTGTTATGACTGTTTTTTTGGGGTACAGTCTATGCCTCGGGCATCCAAGCAGCAAGCGCGTTACGC
CGTGGGTCGATGTTTGATGTTATGGAGCAGCAACGATGTTACGCAGCAGGGCAGTCGCCCTAAAACAAAG
TTAAACATCATGAGGGAAGCGGTGATCGCCGAAGTATCGACTCAACTATCAGAGGTAGTTGGCGTCATCG
AGCGCCATCTCGAACCGACGTTGCTGGCCGTACATTTGTACGGCTCCGCAGTGGATGGCGGCCTGAAGCC
ACACAGTGATATTGATTTGCTGGTTACGGTGACCGTAAGGCTTGATGAAACAACGCGGCGAGCTTTGATC
AACGACCTTTTGGAAACTTCGGCTTCCCCTGGAGAGAGCGAGATTCTCCGCGCTGTAGAAGTCACCATTG
TTGTGCACGACGACATCATTCCGTGGCGTTATCCAGCTAAGCGCGAACTGCAATTTGGAGAATGGCAGCG
CAATGACATTCTTGCAGGTATCTTCGAGCCAGCCACGATCGACATTGATCTGGCTATCTTGCTGACAAAA
GCAAGAGAACATAGCGTTGCCTTGGTAGGTCCAGCGGCGGAGGAACTCTTTGATCCGGTTCCTGAACAGG
ATCTATTTGAGGCGCTAAATGAAACCTTAACGCTATGGAACTCGCCGCCCGACTGGGCTGGCGATGAGCG
AAATGTAGTGCTTACGTTGTCCCGCATTTGGTACAGCGCAGTAACCGGCAAAATCGCGCCGAAGGATGTC
GCTGCCGACTGGGCAATGGAGCGCCTGCCGGCCCAGTATCAGCCCGTCATACTTGAAGCTAGACAGGCTT
ATCTTGGACAAGAAGAAGATCGCTTGGCCTCGCGCGCAGATCAGTTGGAAGAATTTGTCCACTACGTGAA
AGGCGAGATCACCAAGGTAGTCGGCAAATAACCCTCGAGCCACCCATGACCAAAATCCCTTAACGTGAGT
TACGCGTCGTTCCACTGAGCGTCAGACCCCGTAGAAAAGATCAAAGGATCTTCTTGAGATCCTTTTTTTC
TGCGCGTAATCTGCTGCTTGCAAACAAAAAAACCACCG
Features (pLannotate 1.2.2; 12 found; start..end, strand, type, name):
    717..809     +  CDS            lacI (fragment): lac repressor; lacI; The lac repressor binds to the lac operator to inhibit transcription in E. coli. This inhibition can be relieved by adding lactose or isopropyl-β-D-thiogalactopyranoside (IPTG).
    864..891     -  terminator     rrnB T2 terminator: transcription terminator T2 from the E. coli rrnB gene
   1023..1066    +  terminator     rrnB T1 terminator: Escherichia coli rrnB; transcription terminator T1 from the E. coli rrnB gene
   1113..1149    -  CDS            lacZα (fragment): LacZα fragment of β-galactosidase; lacZ fragment
   1156..3102    +  CDS            rep (fragment): R1AB_CVMA5 - Experimental evidence at protein level: Swiss-Prot protein existence level 1. [2'-O-methyltransferase]: Methyltransferase that mediates mRNA cap 2'-O-ribose methylation to the 5'-cap structure of viral mRNAs. N7-methyl guanosine cap is a prerequisite for binding of nsp16. Therefore plays an essential role in viral mRNAs cap methylation which is essential to evade immune system. From Murine coronavirus (strain A59) (MHV-A59) (Murine hepatitis virus).
   1165..1261    +  protein_bind   attL1: mutant version of attL; recombination site for the Gateway® LR reaction LR Clonase™
   3134..3232    -  protein_bind   attL2: mutant version of attL; recombination site for the Gateway® LR reaction LR Clonase™
   3250..3268    -  promoter       T7 promoter: promoter for bacteriophage T7 RNA polymerase
   3458..3481    +  promoter       Pc promoter (fragment): intI1 (promoter lies within the coding sequence); class 1 integron promoter
   3657..3713    +  CDS            GmR (fragment): gentamycin acetyltransferase; aacC1; confers resistance to gentamycin
   3720..4511    +  CDS            SmR: aminoglycoside adenylyltransferase (Murphy, 1985); aadA; confers resistance to spectinomycin and streptomycin
   4604..534     +  rep_origin     ori (across the origin): high-copy-number ColE1/pMB1/pBR322/pUC origin of replication
