[The description below was written by a language model from this plasmid's Addgene catalogue record and pLannotate feature annotations shown in this document.]
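Description:
pEntry_HCoV-HKU1-nsp13 is a Gateway-compatible Entry clone built on the pENTR223.1 backbone (SfiI-adapted version), carrying the coding sequence for non-structural protein 13 of human coronavirus HKU1. It is a small bacterial plasmid of about 4.7 kb, maintained at high copy in E. coli through a ColE1/pUC-type origin and selected with spectinomycin via the aadA (SmR) aminoglycoside adenylyltransferase gene. A fragment of a class 1 integron Pc promoter and a short remnant of a gentamicin resistance gene lie just upstream of this marker. Other backbone elements include the rrnB T1 and T2 terminators upstream of the cloning region, which insulate the insert from read-through transcription, small lacI and lacZα remnants, and a T7 promoter beyond attL2 pointing back toward the insert.

The roughly 1.8 kb nsp13 insert is a segment of the viral ORF1ab replicase polyprotein. It was made by gene synthesis and cloned between SfiI sites, so that it sits between the attL1 and attL2 recombination sites. The automated annotation labels this region as a replicase fragment by homology to the murine hepatitis virus polyprotein. The 2'-O-methyltransferase text attached to that hit is generic to the polyprotein entry and does not describe nsp13 itself. According to the depositor, the 5′ linker supplies BamHI sites flanking an ATG start codon, and the 3′ linker supplies PacI, a TAA stop codon and AsiSI, which suggests the start and stop codons were designed to be removable or modifiable. The Entry vector has no expression promoter for the open reading frame. The clone serves as a donor for LR Clonase recombination into destination vectors of choice, as part of a collection of human coronavirus protein-coding sequences. Both feature tables describe the same 4,658 nt sequence with different start coordinates.
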