Addgene plasmid #168910: pEntry_HCoV-HKU1-nsp13
Purpose: Gateway-compatible Entry vector
Depositing lab: Pascal Falter-Braun. Depositing organization: Helmholtz Munich. Publication: A resource of human coronavirus protein-coding sequences in a flexible, multipurpose Gateway Entry clone collection. Weller B, Lin CW, Pogoutse O, Sauer M, Marin-de la Rosa N, Strobel A, Young V, Knapp JJ, Rayhan A, Falter C, Kim DK, Roth FP, Falter-Braun P. G3 (Bethesda). 2023 Jul 5;13(7):jkad105. doi: 10.1093/g3journal/jkad105. PubMed 37267226.
Backbone
  Vector backbone: pENTR223.1*SfiI
  Backbone size w/o insert (bp): 2800
  Vector type: Gateway-compatible Entry vector
Growth in bacteria
  Bacterial resistance: Spectinomycin, 50 μg/mL
  Growth temperature: 37°C
  Growth strain: DH5alpha
  Copy number: High Copy
Gene/Insert
  Gene/Insert name: HCoV-HKU1-nsp13 (alt name: nsp13)
  Species: Other
  Insert size (bp): 1809
  Entrez Gene: ORF1ab (a.k.a. HCHV1gp1)
  Cloning method: Restriction Enzyme; 5′ cloning site SfiI (unknown if destroyed); 3′ cloning site SfiI (unknown if destroyed)
  Sequencing primers: 5′ M13 uni (-21); 3′ M13 rev (-29)
Resource information
  A portion of this plasmid was derived from a plasmid made by: Synthesized by Twist Bioscience
Terms and licenses: Academic/Nonprofit Terms; Industry Terms: Not Available to Industry
Depositor comments: 5'-linker: SfiI-BamHI-ATG-BamHI (GGCCGTCAaggccaggatccatgggatcc), 3'-linker: PacI-TAA-AsiSI-SfiI (cttaatTAAgacgcgatcgcggcctcatGGGCC).
How to cite: pEntry_HCoV-HKU1-nsp13 was a gift from Pascal Falter-Braun (Addgene plasmid # 168910 ; http://n2t.net/addgene:168910 ; RRID:Addgene_168910)
