>Addgene plasmid #168910 | pEntry_HCoV-HKU1-nsp13 | depositor partial sequence | sequence record 327384 | gene-specific Insert sequence
AGTGTAGGTGCATGCGTTGTTTGTTCATCACAAACTTCTTTGCGTTGTGGCAGTTGTATACGTAAGCCTT
TGTTATGTTGTAAATGTTGTTATGACCATGTTATGGCAACTAATCATAAATATGTTTTGAGTGTCTCACC
TTACGTTTGTAATGCACCTAACTGTGATGTGAGTGATGTCACCAAATTATATTTGGGCGGTATGTCTTAC
TATTGTGAAAACCATAAACCCCATTATTCATTTAAGTTAGTTATGAATGGTATGGTCTTTGGTTTGTATA
AACAATCTTGCACGGGTTCACCTTATATAGATGATTTTAATAAGATAGCTAGTTGTAAATGGACAGAAGT
TGATGATTATGTTCTGGCAAATGAGTGTATTGAACGTTTAAAGTTATTTGCTGCAGAAACTCAAAAGGCA
ACTGAAGAGGCTTTTAAACAAAGCTATGCTTCTGCTACCATTCAAGAGATTGTTAGTGATAGAGAAGTTA
TTTTGTGTTGGGAGACAGGTAAAGTTAAACCACCACTTAATAAAAATTATGTTTTCACAGGCTACCATTT
TACTAGTACTGGTAAGACAGTTTTAGGTGAGTATGTTTTTGATAAAAGTGAATTAACTAACGGTGTGTAT
TACCGCGCTACAACTACTTATAAACTTTCTATAGGTGATGTTTTTGTTTTAACATCACATTCTGTAGCTA
GTTTAAGTGCACCTACACTTGTCCCACAAGAGAACTATGCTAGTATAAGATTTTCTAGTGTTTATAGTGT
TCCATTGGTGTTTCAAAATAATGTTGCTAATTATCAGCACATTGGAATGAAACGTTATTGCACTGTTCAA
GGTCCCCCTGGTACGGGAAAGTCTCATCTTGCTATAGGTCTAGCTGTTTATTACTACACAGCACGTGTAG
TTTATACTGCTGCTAGTCATGCTGCTGTAGATGCATTGTGTGAAAAAGCTTATAAGTTTTTAAATATTAA
CGATTGTACACGTATTATTCCTGCTAAAGTTCGTGTAGATTGTTATGATAAGTTTAAAATTAATGATACC
ACTTGTAAGTATGTTTTTACCACAATAAATGCATTACCAGAGTTGGTTACAGATATTGTTGTTGTTGATG
AAGTTAGTATGCTTACTAATTATGAATTGTCTGTTATAAATGCTCGTATTAAAGCTAAACATTATGTATA
TATTGGAGATCCTGCTCAATTACCTGCACCACGTGTGCTGTTGAGCAAGGGTTCTTTAGAACCTAGGCAC
TTCAATTCTATTACTAAAATAATGTGTTGTTTAGGTCCTGATATCTTTTTGGGAAATTGTTATAGGTGTC
CTAAAGAAATTGTAGAAACTGTTTCAGCATTGGTTTATGATAATAAACTCAAGGCTAAAAATGATAATAG
TTCATTATGTTTTAAAGTATATTTTAAGGGACAGACAACACATGAGAGTTCAAGTGCTGTAAATATTCAA
CAGATATATCTAATTAGTAAATTTTTAAAAGCTAATCCAGTTTGGAATAGTGCTGTTTTTATTAGTCCTT
ATAATAGTCAGAATTATGTTGCTAAGCGTGTTTTAGGTGTTCAAACACAAACTGTAGATTCTGCTCAAGG
TTCGGAATATGATTATGTTATATATTCACAAACAGCAGAAACAGCCCATTCTGTTAATGTTAATCGATTT
AATGTTGCCATAACTAGAGCCAAGAAGGGCATTTTTTGTGTTATGAGTAATATGCAATTATTTGAATCTC
TTAATTTTATTACTCTACCTTTAGATAAAATTCAAAATCAAACTTTACCTCGTTTGCAT
